Addgene plasmid #87174: pSMART-ala13
Purpose: NADPH dependent Alanine Dehydrogenase, Constitutive E. coli Expression
Depositing lab: Michael Lynch. Depositing organization: Duke University. Publication: Two-stage dynamic deregulation of metabolism improves process robustness & scalability in engineered E. coli. Ye Z, Li S, Hennigan JN, Lebeau J, Moreb EA, Wolf J, Lynch MD. Metab Eng. 2021 Nov;68:106-118. doi: 10.1016/j.ymben.2021.09.009. Epub 2021 Sep 30. PubMed 34600151.
Backbone
  Vector backbone: pSMART-HCKan (AF532107.1)
  Backbone manufacturer: Lucigen (Middleton, WI)
  Backbone size w/o insert (bp): 1800
  Vector type: Bacterial Expression
Growth in bacteria
  Bacterial resistance: Kanamycin, 50 μg/mL
  Growth temperature: 37°C
  Growth strain: DH5alpha
  Copy number: High Copy
Gene/Insert
  Gene/Insert name: NADPH Alanine Dehydrogenase (alt name: ald*)
  Species: Synthetic
  Insert size (bp): 1200
  Mutation: D196A, L197R
  Entrez Gene: ald (a.k.a. BSU31930)
  Promoter: Constitutive proD
  Cloning method: Gibson Cloning
  Sequencing primers: 5′ CAG TCC AGT TAC GCT GGA GTC; 3′ GGT CAG GTA TGA TTT AA A TGG TCA GT
Terms and licenses: Academic/Nonprofit Terms; Industry Terms: Not Available to Industry
Depositor comments: Read the preprint at bioRxiv: https://www.biorxiv.org/content/10.1101/2020.08.30.274290v1.full.
How to cite: pSMART-ala13 was a gift from Michael Lynch (Addgene plasmid # 87174 ; http://n2t.net/addgene:87174 ; RRID:Addgene_87174)
