[The description below was written by a language model from this plasmid's Addgene catalogue record and pLannotate feature annotations shown in this document.]
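Description:
pSMART-ala13 is a small (about 3.3 kb) high-copy bacterial expression plasmid built on the Lucigen pSMART-HCKan backbone for constitutive production of an engineered alanine dehydrogenase in E. coli. It replicates from a ColE1/pUC-type origin and is selected with kanamycin through an aph(3')-Ia aminoglycoside phosphotransferase gene, which the annotation places downstream of a cat promoter. As is characteristic of the pSMART design, transcription terminators (tonB, T7Te and T3Te) flank the marker and origin. This insulates the cloning region from transcription arising in the backbone and limits read-through out of the insert.

The payload is a synthetic, roughly 1.2 kb coding sequence inserted by Gibson assembly. It is derived from the Bacillus subtilis ald gene, whose product catalyses the reversible interconversion of L-alanine and pyruvate. The encoded enzyme, designated ald*, carries the substitutions D196A and L197R, and the record describes this variant as NADPH-dependent, implying a switch in cofactor preference from the native enzyme. Expression is recorded as being driven by the constitutive proD promoter. This element was not picked up by the automated annotation, but the unannotated region upstream of the open reading frame is where it would be expected to lie. A short T7 promoter motif is annotated just downstream of the coding sequence, and the record assigns it no role in expression.

The associated work concerns two-stage dynamic control of metabolism in engineered E. coli. This suggests the plasmid serves there as an alanine production module that converts pyruvate to alanine using NADPH, although the record does not spell out its specific role.
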