Features (pLannotate 1.2.2; 8 found; start..end, strand, type, name):
    251..1384    +  CDS            ald: DHA_BACSU - Also known as spoVN. Experimental evidence at protein level: Swiss-Prot protein existence level 1. Catalyzes the reversible oxidative deamination of L-alanine to pyruvate. This enzyme is a key factor in the assimilation of L- alanine as an energy source through the tricarboxylic acid cycle during sporulation. From Bacillus subtilis (strain 168).
   1398..1416    +  promoter       T7 promoter: promoter for bacteriophage T7 RNA polymerase
   1595..1626    +  terminator     tonB terminator: bidirectional E. coli tonB-P14 transcription terminator
   1627..1729    +  promoter       cat promoter: promoter of the E. coli cat gene encoding chloramphenicol acetyltransferase
   1730..2543    +  CDS            KanR (fragment): aminoglycoside phosphotransferase; aph(3')-Ia; confers resistance to kanamycin in bacteria or G418 (Geneticin®) in eukaryotes
   2566..2593    +  terminator     T7Te terminator: phage T7 early transcription terminator
   2605..3192    -  rep_origin     ori: high-copy-number ColE1/pMB1/pBR322/pUC origin of replication
   3214..3243    -  terminator     T3Te terminator: phage T3 early transcription terminator
>Addgene plasmid #87174 | pSMART-ala13 | addgene full sequence | sequence record 180934 | Addgene NGS Result
CGCAAAAAACCCCGCTTCGGCGGGGTTTTTTCGCACGTCTCCATCGCTTGCCCAAGTTGTGAAGCACAGC
TAACACCACGTCGTCCCTATCTGCTGCCCTAGGTCTATGAGTGGTTGCTGGATAACTTTACGGGCATGCA
TAAGGCTCGTATAATATATTCAGGGAGACCACAACGGTTTCCCTCTACAAATAATTTTGTTTAACTTTCG
TAGAAGAGCACTTCCACACTTCTGGAAAAAGAGATATACCATGATCATTGGGGTGCCGAAGGAGATCAAA
AATAATGAGAACCGCGTCGCGTTGACCCCGGGAGGTGTCAGCCAGCTGATCTCTAATGGCCATCGTGTCT
TAGTTGAAACAGGCGCTGGCCTGGGTTCTGGCTTCGAAAACGAGGCCTACGAATCTGCAGGTGCGGAAAT
TATTGCTGATCCAAAACAGGTCTGGGATGCAGAGATGGTCATGAAAGTGAAAGAACCGCTCCCGGAAGAA
TATGTCTATTTTCGTAAAGGTCTGGTGCTGTTTACATATCTGCATCTGGCAGCTGAACCGGAGCTCGCAC
AAGCCCTTAAAGATAAAGGTGTCACGGCCATCGCATACGAAACTGTCAGCGAAGGGCGCACGCTGCCATT
ACTGACCCCGATGTCAGAAGTGGCAGGCCGTATGGCTGCGCAGATCGGCGCACAGTTTCTTGAAAAACCA
AAGGGCGGGAAGGGTATTCTCTTAGCAGGAGTGCCGGGCGTCAGTCGTGGGAAAGTAACTATTATTGGTG
GCGGCGTGGTAGGAACAAATGCTGCCAAAATGGCCGTCGGTTTGGGGGCCGACGTAACAATCATTGCGCG
TAATGCCGATCGCCTTCGTCAATTAGACGATATCTTTGGCCACCAAATCAAAACCCTGATTTCGAACCCA
GTCAATATCGCGGATGCGGTGGCGGAAGCTGATTTGTTGATCTGCGCCGTGTTAATTCCGGGAGCGAAAG
CACCTACATTGGTGACGGAAGAAATGGTGAAACAAATGAAACCGGGTTCAGTCATTGTTGATGTGGCTAT
TGATCAGGGTGGCATCGTGGAAACGGTGGACCATATTACCACTCACGACCAGCCGACGTATGAAAAACAT
GGTGTCGTACACTATGCGGTGGCGAATATGCCTGGTGCGGTCCCACGTACGAGTACAATCGCACTGACAA
ATGTCACCGTGCCGTATGCGTTGCAAATCGCGAACAAAGGTGCCGTGAAAGCGCTGGCCGACAATACGGC
GTTACGTGCCGGTCTGAACACCGCTAACGGTCACGTGACATATGAAGCGGTCGCGCGTGATTTGGGGTAC
GAATATGTACCGGCGGAAAAAGCCTTACAAGACGAATCGAGTGTCGCTGGTGCATAGTAAGCTCTTCTAA
TACGACTCACTATAGGGCCGGCTTATCGGTCAGTTTCACCTGATTTACGTAAAAACCCGCTTCGGCGGGT
TTTTGCTTTTGGAGGGGCAGAAAGATGAATGACTGTCCACGACGCTATACCCAAAAGAAAGACGAATTCT
CTAGATATCGCTCAATACTGACCATTTAAATCATACCTGACCTCCATAGCAGAAAGTCAAAAGCCTCCGA
CCGGAGGCTTTTGACTTGATCGGCACGTAAGAGGTTCCAACTTTCACCATAATGAAATAAGATCACTACC
GGGCGTATTTTTTGAGTTATCGAGATTTTCAGGAGCTAAGGAAGCTAAAATGAGCCATATTCAACGGGAA
ACGTCTTGCTCGAGGCCGCGATTAAATTCCAACATGGATGCTGATTTATATGGGTATAAATGGGCTCGCG
ATAATGTCGGGCAATCAGGTGCGACAATCTATCGATTGTATGGGAAGCCCGATGCGCCAGAGTTGTTTCT
GAAACATGGCAAAGGTAGCGTTGCCAATGATGTTACAGATGAGATGGTCAGGCTAAACTGGCTGACGGAA
TTTATGCCTCTTCCGACCATCAAGCATTTTATCCGTACTCCTGATGATGCATGGTTACTCACCACTGCGA
TCCCAGGGAAAACAGCATTCCAGGTATTAGAAGAATATCCTGATTCAGGTGAAAATATTGTTGATGCGCT
GGCAGTGTTCCTGCGCCGGTTGCATTCGATTCCTGTTTGTAATTGTCCTTTTAACGGCGATCGCGTATTT
CGTCTCGCTCAGGCGCAATCACGAATGAATAACGGTTTGGTTGGTGCGAGTGATTTTGATGACGAGCGTA
ATGGCTGGCCTGTTGAACAAGTCTGGAAAGAAATGCATAAGCTTTTGCCATTCTCACCGGATTCAGTCGT
CACTCATGGTGATTTCTCACTTGATAACCTTATTTTTGACGAGGGGAAATTAATAGGTTGTATTGATGTT
GGACGAGTCGGAATCGCAGACCGATACCAGGATCTTGCCATCCTATGGAACTGCCTCGGTGAGTTTTCTC
CTTCATTACAGAAACGGCTTTTTCAAAAATATGGTATTGATAATCCTGATATGAATAAATTGCAGTTTCA
CTTGATGCTCGATGAGTTTTTCTGAGGGCCCAAATGTAATCACCTGGCTCACCTTCGGGTGGGCCTTTCT
GCGTTGCTGGCGTTTTTCCATAGGCTCCGCCCCCCTGACGAGCATCACAAAAATCGATGCTCAAGTCAGA
GGTGGCGAAACCCGACAGGACTATAAAGATACCAGGCGTTTCCCCCTGGAAGCTCCCTCGTGCGCTCTCC
TGTTCCGACCCTGCCGCTTACCGGATACCTGTCCGCCTTTCTCCCTTCGGGAAGCGTGGCGCTTTCTCAT
AGCTCACGCTGTAGGTATCTCAGTTCGGTGTAGGTCGTTCGCTCCAAGCTGGGCTGTGTGCACGAACCCC
CCGTTCAGCCCGACCGCTGCGCCTTATCCGGTAACTATCGTCTTGAGTCCAACCCGGTAAGACACGACTT
ATCGCCACTGGCAGCAGCCACTGGTAACAGGATTAGCAGAGCGAGGTATGTAGGCGGTGCTACAGAGTTC
TTGAAGTGGTGGCCTAACTACGGCTACACTAGAAGAACAGTATTTGGTATCTGCGCTCTGCTGAAGCCAG
TTACCTCGGAAAAAGAGTTGGTAGCTCTTGATCCGGCAAACAAACCACCGCTGGTAGCGGTGGTTTTTTT
GTTTGCAAGCAGCAGATTACGCGCAGAAAAAAAGGATCTCAAGAAGATCCTTTGATTTTCTACCGAAGAA
AGGCCCACCCGTGAAGGTGAGCCAGTGAGTTGATTGCAGTCCAGTTACGCTGGAGTCTGAGGCTCGTCCT
GAATGATATCAAGCTTGAATTCGTTTGC
